>Addgene plasmid #59784 | pSA110 | depositor full sequence | sequence record 95466 | pSA110 sequence 13906 bps
GGTCGAGCTGAATACACGTGCACAAGTCTGCATGCAGCATTTTAGATGAACCATGTCTTTTTTCAAAGTC
TAAGGGTGAAATCACGTCCTTTCTGCATATTGGAGGAGTTTTCGTGTAAAAATTTTAAACCGTTTTTTTT
TCTAACATAGTCAAAAAACGAAAGCAGAATATTAACATGATTGATATGTGTTTTTAGGGGCTTCATTGAC
ATTTTCAGCAGAAAATTATTCGTCTGTGTCGGTTCAAGTAAACTGTTTCTTGAAGTTATCGTGATTTTTC
AGAGTATGCCAAAGAAACAAATCAAATAATGTTGTGGTTCTGAGGAAGAAAGTTATCCTCTTTGCCCACT
GGCTCCGTTTCAAAAAATAAAACCAAGTATGAACTTTATTTATTTGCATCAGAACTTGGATAGAACATTT
TTGCATTTTATCAAATGGACCCAAGTACAAGCTATAATTTATTTAAAGAAGTTTACACATCGTTTCTTTC
GATTTTCATTTTTAGTAAATAGTTTTTCATGATCTCGCTCACGCCAATATACCGAAAAACGCACCAAATG
AGCATTTTCTTTGGTATATACACTATCCACATGCTGGCGTAATGAATCTTCATCACAAAGCGAATCTTCA
GCTTTCACGAATTTGTGTATAGGAGGACCTGAGACGGATATACATCGGTTTAGAAGTGCCAAAGAAGATT
TAATGTGCGTCACAATCATCGTAAAATGCGGCTTCAAGACGGGCCAGGAGCTCATTTTTCAATTTTATAC
TGCCACCTGTCAACAATTCTCTTGTGCATTCCTAACAACTGAGAACTTAAAAATGGTAGACATTAAAACT
TTAACTTCCCCTAAAGTTGCAATTCCTATTATAGGAATCGTGGTTTTAGTGGTCGTCTCAACGTTGGTCG
CAATGTTCTATGTTAGGTAATCATTACAATATGATAGGAATTGCCGAAAGATGAATTACTACTATTACAG
AAACCCAACGGTCACTGATAATATTTTTGGCAATGCAAATACGGATGAGAAAGACGCATCAGGGGACTCT
CCGCTGGATCATGCTACGCAATCTTCGGTAGGTAATATACACATTGTCCGCAACAAAAGTTTGAATTGCA
GGTGGGATCTTCTCCTTCCCATGTGCTGCAAACCACAACTTCCGGCAGCCACGGAGGTATGTGATAAGTT
GAATGAGTCATCATGACGTTTGAAAAATTACAACGAATTGATTAATCGACAAATTTCAGCAGATTCAACC
ATTTCGTCAACAACATCTTTGGCATCACCTGTCACTTTACCAATGACTCCATCTTCAGATTCTTCTACTC
CAATGCACGCCATCGAACCCGTTCAGCATCTCTAATTTCGAAATGTATGAACTCCAATTCTTGATAACCA
ATTCCTGACTCTGTAACTATTATTATTATAATCCTATTACCCACCTTTTTTCCCATTCTGCTCTTAGTTC
TCCCCCAACCCGTACATTTTCTCAACTAATAAAGACAATGAGAAAGTGAGAGAGAATAAGACGAACTGAA
AAGAATGTGTAAACAGTTTATTGCCTCTCGATTGTACCATCTAGTGTCTTGTCGTGTGCATAACTACTGA
TAACAGATCGAATGTGAAAGACCCAATAAATGCTTGGAAAGTATCAAATATGTTTAGAAATAGTATTTAG
AGACTTATGTGGGACGAAAAAACAGGAGCATTAAGAATACAGTTGCAAACATTCATCAAGTTATAATCTA
ATAATATAAATTCAAAAATGTTAATGATAAAAAATGATGATCAAAGTAGGAAATTAGTGGCGAGAAAACA
ATAAATCATCAGAAAATGACTGATCTTGAGTAGAGTGCTTTTTTTGTAGATTTCTGATTCTAAAACTGAA
AAAAAAACTAAAAATGCTCGATGAGTCATACTAATTGAAAAATAATCAGATTGAAAACGTTAAAAATGTA
CTTGCTAACATACTTCCATGGTTATTTTTGAACACAAATAAAGTTATATACATCTTTACCGGCACCAGAA
GAAATCACCGCTAACCAATGTTCAGTTTTTACCTGAATATCCCTGAAAGTACAAAAAAATCAATGTTCAA
TCAAGTTTTTGCATGCCTTCGTGTGATGGCTCGCACCAAGTATTCTGACAGTTATAAAATGTTTCCTGTG
ATCATGAATTTGAAAAAAAAAGAACTGATGGGAAAATGTGATATTCATAAATGAAATGTTTAATAAACAA
AAAAGAACCGTCATCACAAATCTACTCTGAAACGTTCACAGTTCCTAATTGACCAATTCAGAATTTTTTG
TACTGACTTAATAAATATAAATTTACAGTTTTAAGAAACATAAATTGAATTATATAAATAAAAAAAAAAA
AACTAAAATGAAGACGTGATGGAATGTTTCACGTATTAAAAAAGCTCTCGGACCGTTTGACATCCAGAAA
TTATGTGAAAGTGATTTTCTAACCCTTTGACGTCAAAAAAGTTTTTCTTTTTTGAAAGATACGCTGTTTA
GAAATACTTATACAGCTGATTTTAGAATCTCCAAAAAACCTTCAATTACTTAACAAACTTTCTAAATAAA
GAATTTTGATTTTGATTTTCTTTGAACTTCAAACCCCCCGTTAAAAAACCAAATTAAAAAAAAGATACCA
GATTAATTTTAAAGTGAAAAATATAAATTTATTCCCGACTGTTAAAAACGGTTTATAAACGGAGTCACAA
CACTCATATACAACTATCGACACCAAATAAATAACTTCGAAAGCTAATTGTGTCATTTCGGATATAGAGA
GTAGTGTGAGCAGATGTGTTTTTGCAGAACTAAATTGATGACACTATTATGGAATATAATGACCAAATGT
TAAATGTGTTAAGGTTTGATATCAAAACCTGTATTTTCTTTTTATACAGAATTGATAATGTTATCTTCAA
TTGATTTCTACTTCTGAGCTACGGCGATACGAGGACGCATTCTCAACGATAATGTTGCCATTTTGTCCTG
ATAATTTTTTTACTGATTGTTTCAGAACACCCATAGTTTTTCTCTATTAAACGTTCATCCTTGACTTCCC
CGAGTTTGCTGGCTGAATAGGAAATTTGAAGACAAAAAGGAAAGAATCGGCTCAAACGTCATGCAACTGA
TAAGGCGACCGTACTTCATTTCAAAAGAAGCTCACTTACTGAGCGCAAACATTGAGAAATGAGAGCAAAA
GAAGTGGTTTTACAACATGCTAATGTTTTTAGACCTTGTACCCAATAATATTACTGTAGTATACAGTTCG
GAGAGCATATGGTTGAAATCTTGAAATACCAATTTATCACTAGTTTGATTGTGTTATCGATGTATAAAGA
TATATTTTATCATTTTTGATTATTATCTGATATTGTGGGGTGTGAAGTAATATTATGTGCGTGTGTGGCT
GATTATCGAAAAAAACTGAAAATTATCAATTTTTCTACAGGTTATCTTTTTTTGTTTTATTTTTCATTAT
TGTATTCTTCATACTCCTTATCCTGCCCGAATCACAAAAGTTCCAGACAACTTGAAGGTCGCATCACGTT
TTGTTTATAAGAATGTTGAACTGGTCAGCTTTGGAGACAGAACTGTCCTCCAAATGTTGAATATGTTTCC
GTAAAACACACTGTGTAACAAAAAGCGTACCCTTTGATCCGGTATTCTTGAAAAAAAACATAGAAGGGCG
TACTTTTCATATCTCACAAATATGCGTTTTTTATTTTATAATAATATCATTTATTGATAATTATATGTAT
TTGTATGTTTTCTTGTCTTTAAAATTATGGTGTGACATCACAGTTTAAAAATTATATGAAAACTAATGAG
TGAAAAGTTAAAAATGTATAGTTTGCCGTATTTTCTCCATTAGTATTGTATTCAAAACTTATTTCCAATT
GGTGAGCACTATAAACTTTGTAGGGTAATTGAGGTTCAATACTAATTTTTGAATATCTAGCTTTTGACAA
ATTATTCAAGTTTTGACAATGATGCCTTATCAAATTAAAAAAAATTACCATAAATTCTTGAAAGCTTTTG
ATTTTGTTTCACTCTGTGAAGGATAGTAATTTATCAACATTTTAACTAGATACATCTGTTCTGGCAATAA
ATTAAAGCAAGACTATTACTATGTGCAGTATTAATAGCTGCATTGCAACTTGTTTGAAAGTTTCAGTGAA
AACGCAAAAACTCAATTTAATTTTCAAGTTTGTTTGCAAAATTGGATATATGTATCCATCAAAAGTCTGA
TCGCCTGTTTTATCTACTTATTGTCTCCTCAGTTGATTTTTTTGTAGTTATTATAAACGCTACTTTGAAA
CCAATATTTTCTTCCTCATTCCACTTTTTTCAATTACCAACTACCGTACATGCAATGATGGGCGGACCCG
AGTCCCATGTTTGGCTGGAAGTGGGTGGTTGTCTGCGTATATGAGCGACAGAGGTCGGGGCTGAAACTGA
TAAGAATAGTCGACACTAACGCCATAATCGCTAGCCAGCCATCATGCACACCGAGCTCGGTGTGCACACC
ATCTTTCTTTTCAAACCAATACGCTTTGTGCCTTCATTGACAATTTTCTTTTTGATAAAATCAGCCTATC
TATACTTCCCAATCATTTTTAGTCTTATCGTTGAACAGCTATCGAGGTGCCACTGTTTTCACTGATATCT
TCTAAGTTACTATGGCATTAACATCTTTGTGTTCTTATTTTATGGGTTATTTTAATTAATTTTTGCAGTT
AATTTTTGGAATGAGCAAGAAAATGTTAATTGTAATATCTTCGTCTGAAAATTGTCTTCAAATAGTTTTA
ATTTTAAAGGCAGTATTTAAGAAAATACACTTCTCGAAGCATTTTTGAATTTTTGAATTTTTAAACTGCT
TGATGTTTTAGGTGCCACTGTTTTCATTGATAAGTTTTGATGTATAAATGCTTGATTTTCTTGGCATTCT
AATAAAATAGAAACTAGAAAATAGATTATAGAATGGTCTCAAAGGGTGAAGAAGATAACATGGCAATTAT
TAAAGAGTTTATGCGTTTCAAGGTGCATATGGAGGGATCTGTCAATGGGCATGAGTTTGAAATTGAAGGT
GAAGGAGAAGGCCGACCATATGAGGGAACACAAACCGCAAAACTAAAGGTAAGTTTAAACATATATATAC
TAACTAACCCTGATTATTTAAATTTTCAGGTAACTAAAGGCGGACCATTACCATTCGCCTGGGACATCCT
CTCTCCACAGTTCATGTATGGAAGTAAAGCTTATGTTAAACATCCGGCAGATATACCAGATTATTTGAAA
CTTTCATTCCCGGAGGGTTTTAAGTGGGAACGCGTAATGAATTTTGAAGACGGAGGAGTTGTTACAGTGA
CGCAAGACTCAAGGTAAGTTTAAACAGTTCGGTACTAACTAACCATACATATTTAAATTTTCAGCCTCCA
AGATGGAGAATTTATTTATAAAGTCAAACTTCGAGGAACGAATTTCCCCTCGGATGGACCTGTTATGCAG
AAGAAGACTATGGGATGGGAAGCTTCAAGTGAAAGAATGTACCCTGAAGACGGTGCTCTTAAGGGAGAGA
TTAAACAACGTCTTAAATTGAAAGATGGAGGACATTACGATGCTGAGGTAAGTTTAAACATGATTTTACT
AACTAACTAATCTGATTTAAATTTTCAGGTGAAGACAACTTACAAAGCCAAAAAACCAGTTCAGCTGCCA
GGAGCGTACAATGTTAATATTAAACTGGATATCACCTCCCACAACGAGGATTACACTATCGTTGAGCAAT
ATGAAAGAGCTGAAGGGCGGCACTCGACAGGTGGCATGGATGAATTGTATAAGTAGGTCCAATTACTCTT
CAACATCCCTACATGCTCTTTCTCCCTGTGCTCCCACCCCCTATTTTTGTTATTATCAAAAAACTTCTCT
TAATTTCTTTGTTTTTTAGCTTCTTTTAAGTCACCTCTAACAATGAAATTGTGTAGATTCAAAAATAGAA
TTAATTCGTAATAAAAAGTCGAAAAAAATTGTGCTCCCTCCCCCCATTAATAATAATTCTATCCCAAAAT
CTACACAATGTTCTGTGTACACTTCTTATGTTTTTTACTTCTGATAAATTTTTTTGAAACATCATAGAAA
AAACCGCACACAAAATACCTTATCATATGTTACGTTTCAGTTTATGACCGCAATTTTTATTTCTTCGCAC
GTCTGGGCCTCTCATGACGTCAAATCATGCTCATCGTGAAAAAGTTTTGGAGTATTTTTGGAATTTTTCA
ATCAAGTGAAAGTTTATGAAATTAATTTTCCTGCTTTTGCTTTTTGGGGGTTTCCCCTATTGTTTGTCAA
GAGTTTCGAGGACGGCGTTTTTCTTGCTAAAATCACAAGTATTGATGAGCACGATGCAAGAAAGATCGGA
AGAAGGTTTGGGTTTGAGGCTCAGTGGAAGGTGAGTAGAAGTTGATAATTTGAAAGTGGAGTAGTGTCTA
TGGGGTTTTTGCCTTAAATGACAGAATACATTCCCAATATACCAAACATAACTGTTTAAACACTGGCCGT
CGTTTTACACTCGAGACGTACGGTGCGCGCGATGCATTCGAAGATCTGCCCACTAGTGAGTCGTATTATA
AGTGCAAGTAAGATCAGTGTTTGTTTCGATATCAGTCTGTTTCGTAACGGTCTTCTGTATAACTACAAAA
AAGAATAAAAAACCGTATCACAACTGAGAAAAAAGACAAAACTTATTGAACAGTGTTCCTTTCAAAAAAT
TATTTTGTAAAAAATCGAGTTTTTCTCCAAAATAACGCACGCAATCAAAAACAAGAAAACTAACGTGTTC
TCCTGGGCGTGGAACTCCTTATCAAGATTACCATTATTGTCTGTCAGAATTGATATTTCAATTATTTCAT
ATCTAGACAAACCCGGGTGTCTTGCATTTATTAGTACTGTGAGTTTACATACAAACGAGGCTTACTCAGA
TAACATAGAGTCACCTCTAATTAGCAAAAACCCATTTCTAATTAGCTATTTCGACCAGTTCTAAAGTCAC
CGTAATTAGAAATGGTTTTTGTAGCTTTTCTAATTAGAAATGACCCCGAGATAAGTGAAATATGGCATTT
TCTGGGTTTTCTAGTAAGAAATGATCCCGCACGTAGTGATTCCGCGTTACAAGCCAAATTCAAATTAAAA
AAGTATATTACACAATTCAAGTTACATTATTTTCAGGAAACAATGGCGAAGAGCAAAGCAGAGATTCAAA
AGGAGGAAAGAGACAACAGATATGAACGAAGACTTCTTGAAAAGAGAAAGAGACATGAGGTGAGTAACCA
TGATAATAAATAATCAAGTAAGGGCTATAGATTTATAAATTCTGGAGTTAACAGTTTCGAAAAAAAGTAG
TTTTCATATGTGCGAAGGAATATCAAAAATAGGGGAATAGCCTAAACGAGTGAGAAAATTAAATGTTTGT
TATTTTTTCAAAAATGTCTGCAGGGCCGTTATCCTTTCAAATGCACTCTATCAAACATAGATCATATCCA
TCATATCTTATCCAGAATTTATATCATATCCAAGATTGAGAGCGTTTCAAGGAAAATCTCAAACAACCAT
ACAATTTTGTAGATCGACAACAAGGCCTCCACTTCTTCATCGATGGCCTCTGCAGCACCTGCACCACCAA
GTTTGTATTTTTCATATTAATATAAAGTGAGCCACGCATAGTCGTTTTTAGGATTTTTGCCAGATCGATG
TCGCGCAAACAGACTGTTTTTTTTTCTTTGAAAGCCGTGCGTGACATGGGCCACGGATTGTAACGCCGCG
CTGGATGGATAAAAATTTATTCAGTTTTTTAGCCTTTACAAAATATGGTTCGACTACTTTCTTTATTTTT
ACATTTTTATAGGTGCTCATTGAGCTGAGATATTTTGGGTATAATCGGAAAATCGCTGATTTTGGTCATT
TTTCTGCACTAAAGATTACACAAAAAGTTCAGTATTTAGATTCATTGTTGAAAATTGGGGATGATCTACA
GATACATATCGCCGTGTTCAAAAACACACGTGCTGTGACGTCGTGACTGGGGAAAACCCTGGCGTTACCC
AACTTAATCGCCTTGCAGCACATCCCCCTTTCGCCAGCTGGCGTAATAGCGAAGAGGCCCGCACCGATCG
CCCTTCCCAACAGTTGCGCAGCCTGAATGGCGAATGGCGCCTGATGCGGTATTTTCTCCTTACGCATCTG
TGCGGTATTTCACACCGCATATGGTGCACTCTCAGTACAATCTGCTCTGATGCCGCATAGTTAAGCCAGC
CCCGACACCCGCCAACACCCGCTGACGCGCCCTGACGGGCTTGTCTGCTCCCGGCATCCGCTTACAGACA
AGCTGTGACCGTCTCCGGGAGCTGCATGTGTCAGAGGTTTTCACCGTCATCACCGAAACGCGCGAGACGA
AAGGGCCTCGTGATACGCCTATTTTTATAGGTTAATGTCATGATAATAATGGTTTCTTAGACGTCAGGTG
GCACTTTTCGGGGAAATGTGCGCGGAACCCCTATTTGTTTATTTTTCTAAATACATTCAAATATGTATCC
GCTCATGAGACAATAACCCTGATAAATGCTTCAATAATATTGAAAAAGGAAGAGTATGAGTATTCAACAT
TTCCGTGTCGCCCTTATTCCCTTTTTTGCGGCATTTTGCCTTCCTGTTTTTGCTCACCCAGAAACGCTGG
TGAAAGTAAAAGATGCTGAAGATCAGTTGGGTGCACGAGTGGGTTACATCGAACTGGATCTCAACAGCGG
TAAGATCCTTGAGAGTTTTCGCCCCGAAGAACGTTTTCCAATGATGAGCACTTTTAAAGTTCTGCTATGT
GGCGCGGTATTATCCCGTATTGACGCCGGGCAAGAGCAACTCGGTCGCCGCATACACTATTCTCAGAATG
ACTTGGTTGAGTACTCACCAGTCACAGAAAAGCATCTTACGGATGGCATGACAGTAAGAGAATTATGCAG
TGCTGCCATAACCATGAGTGATAACACTGCGGCCAACTTACTTCTGACAACGATCGGAGGACCGAAGGAG
CTAACCGCTTTTTTGCACAACATGGGGGATCATGTAACTCGCCTTGATCGTTGGGAACCGGAGCTGAATG
AAGCCATACCAAACGACGAGCGTGACACCACGATGCCTGTAGCAATGGCAACAACGTTGCGCAAACTATT
AACTGGCGAACTACTTACTCTAGCTTCCCGGCAACAATTAATAGACTGGATGGAGGCGGATAAAGTTGCA
GGACCACTTCTGCGCTCGGCCCTTCCGGCTGGCTGGTTTATTGCTGATAAATCTGGAGCCGGTGAGCGTG
GGTCTCGCGGTATCATTGCAGCACTGGGGCCAGATGGTAAGCCCTCCCGTATCGTAGTTATCTACACGAC
GGGGAGTCAGGCAACTATGGATGAACGAAATAGACAGATCGCTGAGATAGGTGCCTCACTGATTAAGCAT
TGGTAACTGTCAGACCAAGTTTACTCATATATACTTTAGATTGATTTAAAACTTCATTTTTAATTTAAAA
GGATCTAGGTGAAGATCCTTTTTGATAATCTCATGACCAAAATCCCTTAACGTGAGTTTTCGTTCCACTG
AGCGTCAGACCCCGTAGAAAAGATCAAAGGATCTTCTTGAGATCCTTTTTTTCTGCGCGTAATCTGCTGC
TTGCAAACAAAAAAACCACCGCTACCAGCGGTGGTTTGTTTGCCGGATCAAGAGCTACCAACTCTTTTTC
CGAAGGTAACTGGCTTCAGCAGAGCGCAGATACCAAATACTGTCCTTCTAGTGTAGCCGTAGTTAGGCCA
CCACTTCAAGAACTCTGTAGCACCGCCTACATACCTCGCTCTGCTAATCCTGTTACCAGTGGCTGCTGCC
AGTGGCGATAAGTCGTGTCTTACCGGGTTGGACTCAAGACGATAGTTACCGGATAAGGCGCAGCGGTCGG
GCTGAACGGGGGGTTCGTGCACACAGCCCAGCTTGGAGCGAACGACCTACACCGAACTGAGATACCTACA
GCGTGAGCTATGAGAAAGCGCCACGCTTCCCGAAGGGAGAAAGGCGGACAGGTATCCGGTAAGCGGCAGG
GTCGGAACAGGAGAGCGCACGAGGGAGCTTCCAGGGGGAAACGCCTGGTATCTTTATAGTCCTGTCGGGT
TTCGCCACCTCTGACTTGAGCGTCGATTTTTGTGATGCTCGTCAGGGGGGCGGAGCCTATGGAAAAACGC
CAGCAACGCGGCCTTTTTACGGTTCCTGGTCTTTTGCTGGCCTTTTGCTCACATGTTCTTTCCTGCGTTA
TCCCCTGATTCTGTGGATAACCGTATTACCGCCTTTGAGTGAGCTGATACCAGCGGATAACAATTTCACA
GGGCCCTGTCGGATTATGGGCTCTTCTTTTATCCTCTACTTTCTTTCTAGAAAATGCAAATGTTGAGTCA
GAAATTGCTGAATGGAGTACAACTGCAATGGGTTTAGCTTATGTTTCTGGAACAATTACTGGTGGAATTG
TGATTGAAAAGTAAGGTTATATTTCATTTCAATAAATGTTACCACAGTATAACAAAAACAAGTTACATTG
TTCAGAGTATGTCTGAATGTATTATTATTATTGTATTTGTGCATCAGTACTGTAGTTGTACTGAAGAAGG
GTTTAAAATAATCTCAACGTTTTTAAGACGAGTTAGTGAGAATACGGTCGCAGTTAGGATGTTTGGACAT
AGTTTTATTAGATAATCGTGAACTAACTCACTATAAAAACCCGCTAACTCATTGAATAAGATAGTTTTAA
ACGTTCAAAATTTGAAGACAAAATTGTATGAATAAGTTTACAGAGTTGGTCGACGCAAGCTTCTCCTTCT
CTTCACATTTCTCAATAATTTAGCTCTAATTGCATTCGTATTCTTCGCAAAAATACGTATTCTGATTGAC
CCGATGAAATACGGATGCCTAGTTGCATTGATCATCTACGGTTATACTTATGGGTGAGGTTTTTCAAATA
TATTTTGATTTAATCGAATAATGAAATTTCAGAACTGGAGTTGGTCCAATTTCGTGGTTTATATCCTCTG
AACTGGTACCTCAAAAACATCGTAGTATTGCTCAATCTGTGGCATATTCAATGAATACTGTAATGGTGGT
TATCAGTACATTTACAGTATTACCTCTATATTCCGTTATTGGTAGTTATGCTTTCCTTATTCTATATTCA
ATTCCTTCATTTATAAGTATGCTTATATTATTTCGCTACTTACCGGAAACCAAAGGACGAGAGATTCATG
ATATTGTGAATGAACTTAAAAAAAAATGAAAACCTTTGAAAACGTTCATACGGCCGAAATTTTACTTGAT
CGAGCCAATTGAACTTTTGTTAAGACTTACAGAAAAGTGAGAGATTTTGTTACAAAAAAGTGAGAAAAAA
GCGAAAATGAACAGGAAAAAGAAGAAAAATACACCCGAAGTATCATATAAAAATTAAAAAGATTGTTTGA
CCTGGCGGAACTTTTTTGCAAAAACTCTGAATATCCATGGCACATGCTTCGTGCAAAACAGGATCCAAAT
GAATATCAACAAGAGATTCTTGAAGACGACGAGCCACTTGCTCAGAGCATTGCTTATCTCGAATGAGACC
CTTGTTAAAATCATTTTTCAAACATTATATGACATTGTCGAAATGTCCTCCTGATTCCATGATGGTAGCA
AACTCACTTCGTCTTTGAGCCAATTTATCCAAGTCCTTGTAAAAAGTATTCGAAAATTGTTAACGGATAA
AATGTTTATTATAATATCAAAAACAATTTGTCAGTTGACCACTTTTTGATATATTTGACAGAAACCGGGA
TGAATTGGCTCAAAGTTAGGGCGCCCTTCTATTACAGGGTTTCTGATAACAAACCGGTTATTAACTCCCA
ACAAGGGATGATTTCAATTCATCATGCTCAAATTGACCCAAATTAAGTTACATGACAAATTCATCGCCCT
TTTCAACTCTTCTTGGCTCATCATCTGTTATTCTGTTCCTATTCTGTCTGCACCCTATACCCCTTTGCAT
ACTCTCTCGTCATTCCTTTCTTGGATAGTGTCTTCTTCTCCCCAGCTCTGCTACTTCTATGACTTGCGCC
CGCTGCTTTTCCGCTCGTTCCTCTCCTCTCTGACGTCTTCTTCTGCTTCTTTTCTCCTTCCTTTTTCCCT
TCTCAATCTTCCTCTTTTTCCCATTTCTGTCAATCATTCGAAGAAGAAGAAGAAGAAGACCCTCATTCAT
TTCATTTTTTTTTCTGTCGGTGTGTGCTGCTCGGTTAAGAGTGAGCTCTCTATTCCACGTCTTCTTCTTT
TTCTTCTTCGATTCGAATCAATCACTCCACCAAAACGCATTCGTTTTTGGGATTCACCCCGCGGTTCGCA
ATAGGTTTCTTTTTCAAATTATTAGCGTTATAAATAGAAAAATGGTGGAGTTTCAATAAAAATGATAATT
TACAAAGTGTATTTTGATTACATGTACTCAAAAAGGTTGAAATTTTTCATACCAGTTTTCCGGAAATCCA
TCTGATATCATTATCGTATTTTTCTTTTTAAAAATGTTTTCAAAAAAAAACAAAATATAGCTGGTTATTT
GGCACCCTCTAATTACCATTTTCCTGTCACACCACACTCTTTTCCTTCTTCCACTTCTTTCCGTTTTCAG
CCGCTTCCAACCAAACCGATATGAAAGCCGAGCAACAACGATCGATTCCACCCGGCTCGGCGACCTTCCC
GTCGCAGGTGAGACTCAGAAAACTAGAGAAACCGCTCAACTAACTCTTGATATCCGATTTCATTCTTTTC
TCTTTTCTTTTTGTTGAACTTTTCCATATTTCCAGATGCCACGGCCACCACCAAGCACCGAACAAGGAAT
CACAACGGAATCGGAGCTTGCGAAGAAAGCTCAAATCACTCCGAACGACGTTTTAGCACTTCCGGGAATC
ACTCAAGGTATCTTGCTCCCTTTGGATTTCAGTTTAAAACATAAATTTAGGATTCTTATGCTCCCCATCT
GCGAACATCTATAACATCGAGTTCACCAAGTTCCAAATCCGTGATCTGGACACTGAGCAAGTGCTTTTCG
AGATCGCCAAACCGGAGAACGATCAGGAGAATGATGAGTCGCCACAGGAGTCGGCAAGATACGTGCGTTA
TAGATTTGCTCCAAACTTTTTGAAACTCAAAACGGTCGGAGCAACTGTGGAATTCAAAGTAGGAGACATC
CCAATCCATCATTTCCGAATGATCGAACGTCACTTCTTCAAAGATCGCCTTCTGAAGTGTTTTGACTTTG
AATTCGGATTCTGTATTCCGAATTCACGAAACAACTGTGAACATATCTATGAGTTCCCTCAACTCTCTCA
ACAACTCAGTGAGTCATTATTCTAAAAAGTACAATTCAAAAGACTAATCTCTTTTTCAGTGGACGACATG
ATCAACAATCCAAACGAGACTCGTTCTGACAGCTTCTATTTCGTCGATAACAAACTCGTCATGCACAACA
AAGCCGACTACTCATATGATGCATAAATATTTAATACAAAAATGTTCTGGATAATTATTCTGTCGAATAG
AAAAAAAACTCCAAATGTGATTAAATTCCAATAATTCCTGTCTAGTTTGTTCCTTCCCCTTCCCCTTCTC
ATGTTCAATGCATTCCTAAGCTTTTCAGTTCCCCCCTTGTTTCTATATTTTTTCGCTGTCCTGTCACACT
CGCTAAAAACACTAATCACACGGAAATCTGTTTTCAATAAAAACTCCAACTTTAACTCATTTTCAATTTC
AACTGAAAGATTTTTTCATTAGAGAATGTCTAGAACTAGGCCGTTT
Features (pLannotate 1.2.2; 12 found; start..end, strand, type, name):
   5003..5863    +  CDS            mCherry: mCherry is a basic (constitutively fluorescent) red fluorescent protein published in 2004, derived from Discosoma sp.. It is reported to be a very rapidly-maturing monomer with low acid sensitivity.
   6375..6470    +  CDS            aex-5 (fragment): AEX5_CAEEL - Also known as kpc-3 From Caenorhabditis elegans.
   6571..6589    +  CDS            lacZα (fragment): LacZα fragment of β-galactosidase; lacZ fragment
   8088..8224    +  CDS            lacZα (fragment): LacZα fragment of β-galactosidase; lacZ fragment
   8230..8329    -  misc_feature   bom (fragment): basis of mobility region from pBR322
   8431..8466    -  CDS            rop (fragment): Rop protein, which maintains plasmids at low copy number; rop
   8561..8665    +  promoter       AmpR promoter: bla
   8666..9526    +  CDS            AmpR: β-lactamase; bla; confers resistance to ampicillin, carbenicillin, and related antibiotics
   9697..10285   +  rep_origin     ori: high-copy-number ColE1/pMB1/pBR322/pUC origin of replication
  11544..11759   -  CDS            GSLG1_CAEEL (fragment): Experimental evidence at protein level: Swiss-Prot protein existence level 1. From Caenorhabditis elegans.
  12633..12650   -  misc_feature   P element 5' end (fragment): No description available
  12761..13603   +  CDS            unc-119: UN119_CAEEL - Experimental evidence at protein level: Swiss-Prot protein existence level 1. Myristoyl-binding protein that acts as a cargo adapter: specifically binds the myristoyl moiety of a subset of N-terminally myristoylated proteins and is required for their localization. Plays a key role in ciliary membrane localization of proteins. Required for the establishment or function of the nervous system. From Caenorhabditis elegans.
