[The description below was written by a language model from this plasmid's Addgene catalogue record and pLannotate feature annotations shown in this document.]
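Description:
pSA110 is a C. elegans transgene plasmid built on pCFJ150, a backbone here modified to carry a PmeI site so that inserts can be added by Gibson assembly. Although catalogued as a bacterial expression vector, its payload is designed for expression in the worm; bacteria serve for propagation only. The feature table shows a high-copy ColE1/pUC-type origin and an AmpR (β-lactamase) cassette with its own promoter for ampicillin selection in E. coli, along with remnants of lacZα, bom and rop from the cloning backbone.

The payload is a three-part expression cassette: about 5 kb of the C. elegans elt-2 promoter, a worm-adapted mCherry coding sequence (annotated immediately after the promoter region, starting near position 5003), and the unc-54 3' UTR, a commonly used worm terminator/polyadenylation region. Since elt-2 encodes an intestine-specific factor, this arrangement drives red fluorescence in intestinal cells, which is the stated purpose. The table also detects an unc-119 coding sequence, which in worm transgenesis normally serves as a rescue marker for identifying transformants in unc-119 mutant animals. The short C. elegans gene fragments flanking the cassette (aex-5, GSLG1) are plausibly genomic homology regions of the kind used in pCFJ150-type vectors for targeted single-copy insertion, though the record does not state this.

The catalogue lists 8,283 bp as total vector size, whereas the depositor's full sequence is 13,906 nt; the smaller figure may refer to the backbone alone. The plasmid comes from work on tissue-targeted protein depletion in C. elegans; the record does not state its exact role there beyond driving mCherry in the intestine.
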