Addgene plasmid #59784: pSA110
Purpose: drives mCherry in C. elegans intestinal cells
Depositing lab: Jeremy Nance. Depositing organization: NYU Grossman School of Medicine. Publication: Repurposing an endogenous degradation system for rapid and targeted depletion of C. elegans proteins. Armenti ST, Lohmer LL, Sherwood DR, Nance J. Development. 2014 Dec;141(23):4640-7. doi: 10.1242/dev.115048. Epub 2014 Nov 5. PubMed 25377555.
Backbone
  Vector backbone: pCFJ150
  Total vector size (bp): 8283
  Modifications to backbone: modified to include PmeI restriction digest site for Gibson cloning inserts
  Vector type: Bacterial Expression
Growth in bacteria
  Bacterial resistance: Ampicillin, 100 μg/mL
  Growth temperature: 37°C
  Growth strain: DH5alpha
  Copy number: Unknown
Gene/Insert 1
  Gene/Insert name: elt-2 promoter
  Species: C. elegans (nematode)
  Insert size (bp): 5002
  Entrez Gene: elt-2 (a.k.a. CELE_C33D3.1)
  Cloning method: Gibson Cloning
  Sequencing primers: 5′ ggtcgagctgaatacacgtgc; 3′ TCTATAATCTATTTTCTAGTTTCTATTTTATTAGAATGC
Gene/Insert 2
  Gene/Insert name: mCherry (worm)
  Species: C. elegans (nematode)
  Insert size (bp): 864
  Cloning method: Gateway Cloning
  Sequencing primers: 5′ ATGGTCTCAAAGGGTGAAGAAG; 3′ CTACTTATACAATTCATCCATGCCAC
Gene/Insert 3
  Gene/Insert name: unc-54 3' UTR
  Insert size (bp): 705
  Cloning method: Gibson Cloning
  Sequencing primers: 5′ gtccaattactcttcaacatccc; 3′ AAACAGTTATGTTTGGTATATTGGGAATG
Terms and licenses: Academic/Nonprofit Terms; Industry Terms: Not Available to Industry
How to cite: pSA110 was a gift from Jeremy Nance (Addgene plasmid # 59784 ; http://n2t.net/addgene:59784 ; RRID:Addgene_59784)
