>Addgene plasmid #59784 | pSA110 | addgene partial sequence | sequence record 99082 | pSA-F 5'-ccttccccttctcatgttca-3'
TTTCTATATTTTTTCGCTGTCCTGTCACACTCGCTAAAAACACTAATCACACGGAAATCTGTTTTCAATA
AAAACTCCAACTTTAACTCATTTTCAATTTCAACTGAAAGATTTTTTCATTAGAGAATGTCTAGAACTAG
GCCGTTTGGTCGAGCTGAATACACGTGCACAAGTCTGCATGCAGCATTTTAGATGAACCATGTCTTTTTT
CAAAGTCTAAGGGTGAAATCACGTCCTTTCTGCATATTGGAGGAGTTTTCGTGTAAAAATTTTAAACCGT
TTTTTTTTCTAACATAGTCAAAAAACGAAAGCAGAATATTAACATGATTGATATGTGTTTTTAGGGGCTT
CATTGACATTTTCAGCAGAAAATTATTCGTCTGTGTCGGTTCAAGTAAACTGTTTCTTGAAGTTATCGTG
ATTTTTCAGAGTATGCCAAAGAAACAAATCAAATAATGTTGTGGTTCTGAGGAAGAAAGTTATCCTCTTT
GCCCACTGGCTCCGTTTCAAAAAATAAAACCAAGTATGAACTTTATTTATTTGCATCAGAACTTGGATAG
AACATTTTTGCATTTTATC
