>Addgene plasmid #59784 | pSA110 | addgene partial sequence | sequence record 99494 | wUnc-54-3UTR-R 5'-ccgtcctcgaaactcttgac-3'
AATTAATTTCATAAACTTTCACTTGATTGAAAAATTCCAAAAATACTCCAAAACTTTTTCACGATGAGCA
TGATTTGACGTCATGAGAGGCCCAGACGTGCGAAGAAATAAAAATTGCGGTCATAAACTGAAACGTAACA
TATGATAAGGTATTTTGTGTGCGGTTTTTTCTATGATGTTTCAAAAAAATTTATCAGAAGTAAAAAACAT
AAGAAGTGTACACAGAACATTGTGTAGATTTTGGGATAGAATTATTATTAATGGGGGGAGGGAGCACAAT
TTTTTTCGACTTTTTATTACGAATTAATTCTATTTTTGAATCTACACAATTTCATTGTTAGAGGTGACTT
AAAAGAAGCTAAAAAACAAAGAAATTAAGAGAAGTTTTTTGATAATAACAAAAATAGGGGGTGGGAGCAC
AGGGAGAAAGAGCATGTAGGGATGTTGAAGAGTAATTGGACCTACTTATACAATTCATCCATGCCACCTG
TCGAGTGCCGCCCTTCAGCTCTTTCATATTGCTCAACGATAGTGTAATCCTCGTTGTGGGAGGTGATATC
CAGTTTAATATTAACATTGTACGCTCCTGGCAGCTGAACTGGTTTTTTGGCTTTGTAAGTTGTCTTCACC
TGAAAATTTAAATCAGATTAGTTAGTTAGTAAAATCATGTTTAAACTTACCTCAGCATCGTAATGTCCTC
CATCTTTCAATTTAAGACGTTGTTTAATCTCTCCCTTAAGAGCACCGTCTTCAGGGTACATTCTTTCACT
TGAAGCTTCCCATCCCATAGTCTTCTTCTGCATAACAGGTCCATCCGAGGGGAAATTC
